>Addgene plasmid #114214 | AAV-hSyn-EGFP-8X2C (AAV GABA mAGNET) | depositor full sequence | sequence record 215846 | AAV-hSyn-EGFP-8X2C (AAV GABA mAGNET) sequence 5780 bps
CTGCGCGCTCGCTCGCTCACTGAGGCCGCCCGGGCAAAGCCCGGGCGTCGGGCGACCTTTGGTCGCCCGG
CCTCAGTGAGCGAGCGAGCGCGCAGAGAGGGAGTGGCCAACTCCATCACTAGGGGTTCCTTGTAGTTAAT
GATTAACCCGCCATGCTACTTATCTACGTAGCCATGCTCTAGGAAGATCTGAATTCTCTAGACTGCAGAG
GGCCCTGCGTATGAGTGCAAGTGGGTTTTAGGACCAGGATGAGGCGGGGTGGGGGTGCCTACCTGACGAC
CGACCCCGACCCACTGGACAAGCACCCAACCCCCATTCCCCAAATTGCGCATCCCCTATCAGAGAGGGGG
AGGGGAAACAGGATGCGGCGAGGCGCGTGCGCACTGCCAGCTTCAGCACCGCGGACAGTGCCTTCGCCCC
CGCCTGGCGGCGCGCGCCACCGCCGCCTCAGCACTGAAGGCGCGCTGACGTCACTCGCCGGTCCCCCGCA
AACTCCCCTTCCCGGCCACCTTGGTCGCGTCCGCGCCGCCGCCGGCCCAGCCGGACCGCACCACGCGAGG
CGCGAGATAGGGGGGCACGGGCGCGACCATCTGCGCTGCGGCGCCGGCGACTCAGCGCTGCCTCAGTCTG
CGGTGGGCAGCGGAGGAGTCGTGTCGTGCCTGAGAGCGCAGTCGAGAGGATCCGCCGCCACCATGGTGAG
CAAGGGCGAGGAGCTGTTCACCGGGGTGGTGCCCATCCTGGTCGAGCTGGACGGCGACGTAAACGGCCAC
AAGTTCAGCGTGTCCGGCGAGGGCGAGGGCGATGCCACCTACGGCAAGCTGACCCTGAAGTTCATTTGCA
CCACCGGCAAGCTGCCCGTGCCCTGGCCCACCCTCGTGACCACCCTGACCTACGGCGTGCAGTGCTTCAG
CCGCTACCCCGACCACATGAAGCAGCACGACTTCTTCAAGTCCGCCATGCCCGAAGGCTACGTCCAGGAG
CGCACCATCTTCTTCAAGGACGACGGCAACTACAAGACCCGCGCCGAGGTGAAGTTCGAGGGCGACACCC
TGGTGAACCGCATCGAGCTGAAGGGCATCGACTTCAAGGAGGACGGCAACATCCTGGGGCACAAGCTGGA
GTACAACTACAACAGCCACAACGTCTATATCATGGCCGACAAGCAGAAGAACGGCATCAAGGTGAACTTC
AAGATCCGCCACAACATCGAGGACGGCAGCGTGCAGCTCGCCGACCACTACCAGCAGAACACCCCCATCG
GCGACGGCCCCGTGCTGCTGCCCGACAACCACTACCTGAGCACCCAGTCCGCCCTGAGCAAAGACCCCAA
CGAGAAGCGCGATCACATGGTCCTGCTGGAGTTCGTGACCGCCGCCGGGATCACTCTCGGCATGGACGAG
CTGTACAAGTAAACTAGTGCGGCCTTAAAGAGACCGGTTCACTGTGACAGTAAAAGAGACCGGTTCACTG
TGAGAATGAAAGAGACCGGTTCACTGTGATCGGAAAAGAGACCGGTTCACTGTGAGCGGCCTTAAAGAGA
CCGGTTCACTGTGACAGTAAAAGAGACCGGTTCACTGTGAGAATGAAAGAGACCGGTTCACTGTGATCGG
AAAAGAGACCGGTTCACTGTGAGCGGCCTTGAAACCCAGCAGACAATGTAGCTCAGTAGAAACCCAGCAG
ACAATGTAGCTGAATGGAAACCCAGCAGACAATGTAGCTTCGGAGAAACCCAGCAGACAATGTAGCTGCG
GCCTTGAAACCCAGCAGACAATGTAGCTCAGTAGAAACCCAGCAGACAATGTAGCTGAATGGAAACCCAG
CAGACAATGTAGCTTCGGAGAAACCCAGCAGACAATGTAGCTGCGGCCGCGACTCTAGAGTCGACCTGCA
GGCATGCAAGCTTATCGATAATCAACCTCTGGATTACAAAATTTGTGAAAGATTGACTGGTATTCTTAAC
TATGTTGCTCCTTTTACGCTATGTGGATACGCTGCTTTAATGCCTTTGTATCATGCTATTGCTTCCCGTA
TGGCTTTCATTTTCTCCTCCTTGTATAAATCCTGGTTGCTGTCTCTTTATGAGGAGTTGTGGCCCGTTGT
CAGGCAACGTGGCGTGGTGTGCACTGTGTTTGCTGACGCAACCCCCACTGGTTGGGGCATTGCCACCACC
TGTCAGCTCCTTTCCGGGACTTTCGCTTTCCCCCTCCCTATTGCCACGGCGGAACTCATCGCCGCCTGCC
TTGCCCGCTGCTGGACAGGGGCTCGGCTGTTGGGCACTGACAATTCCGTGGTGTTGTCGGGGAAATCATC
GTCCTTTCCTTGGCTGCTCGCCTGTGTTGCCACCTGGATTCTGCGCGGGACGTCCTTCTGCTACGTCCCT
TCGGCCCTCAATCCAGCGGACCTTCCTTCCCGCGGCCTGCTGCCGGCTCTGCGGCCTCTTCCGCGTCTTC
GCCTTCGCCCTCAGACGAGTCGGATCTCCCTTTGGGCCGCCTCCCCGCATCGATACCGTCGACCTCGACC
CGGGCGGCCGCTTCGAGCAGACATGATAAGATACATTGATGAGTTTGGACAAACCACAACTAGAATGCAG
TGAAAAAAATGCTTTATTTGTGAAATTTGTGATGCTATTGCTTTATTTGTAACCATTATAAGCTGCAATA
AACAAGTTAACAACAACAATTGCATTCATTTTATGTTTCAGGTTCAGGGGGAGATGTGGGAGGTTTTTTA
AAGCAAGTAAAACCTCTACAAATGTGGTAAAATCGATAAGGATCTTCCTAGAGCATGGCTACGTAGATAA
GTAGCATGGCGGGTTAATCATTAACTACAAGGAACCCCTAGTGATGGAGTTGGCCACTCCCTCTCTGCGC
GCTCGCTCGCTCACTGAGGCCGGGCGACCAAAGGTCGCCCGACGCCCGGGCTTTGCCCGGGCGGCCTCAG
TGAGCGAGCGAGCGCGCAGCCTTAATTAACCTAATTCACTGGCCGTCGTTTTACAACGTCGTGACTGGGA
AAACCCTGGCGTTACCCAACTTAATCGCCTTGCAGCACATCCCCCTTTCGCCAGCTGGCGTAATAGCGAA
GAGGCCCGCACCGATCGCCCTTCCCAACAGTTGCGCAGCCTGAATGGCGAATGGG
[124 nt withheld, positions 3136-3259]
C
[91 nt withheld, positions 3261-3351]
A
[49 nt withheld, positions 3353-3401]
CCTTTGACGTTGGAGTCCACGTTCTTT
[37 nt withheld, positions 3429-3465]
ACCCTATCTCGGTCTATTCTTTTGATTTATAAGGGATTTTGCCGATTTCGGCCTATTGGTTAAAAAATGA
GCTGATTTAACAAAAATTTAACGCGAATTTTAACAAAATATTAACGCTTACAATTTAGGTGGCACTTTTC
GGGGAAATGTGCGCGGAACCCCTATTTGTTTATTTTTCTAAATACATTCAAATATGTATCCGCTCATGAG
ACAATAACCCTGATAAATGCTTCAATAATATTGAAAAAGGAAGAGTATGAGTATTCAACATTTCCGTGTC
GCCCTTATTCCCTTTTTTGCGGCATTTTGCCTTCCTGTTTTTGCTCACCCAGAAACGCTGGTGAAAGTAA
AAGATGCTGAAGATCAGTTGGGTGCACGAGTGGGTTACATCGAACTGGATCTCAACAGCGGTAAGATCCT
TGAGAGTTTTCGCCCCGAAGAACGTTTTCCAATGATGAGCACTTTTAAAGTTCTGCTATGTGGCGCGGTA
TTATCCCGTATTGACGCCGGGCAAGAGCAACTCGGTCGCCGCATACACTATTCTCAGAATGACTTGGTTG
AGTACTCACCAGTCACAGAAAAGCATCTTACGGATGGCATGACAGTAAGAGAATTATGCAGTGCTGCCAT
AACCATGAGTGATAACACTGCGGCCAACTTACTTCTGACAACGATCGGAGGACCGAAGGAGCTAACCGCT
TTTTTGCACAACATGGGGGATCATGTAACTCGCCTTGATCGTTGGGAACCGGAGCTGAATGAAGCCATAC
CAAACGACGAGCGTGACACCACGATGCCTGTAGCAATGGCAACAACGTTGCGCAAACTATTAACTGGCGA
ACTACTTACTCTAGCTTCCCGGCAACAATTAATAGACTGGATGGAGGCGGATAAAGTTGCAGGACCACTT
CTGCGCTCGGCCCTTCCGGCTGGCTGGTTTATTGCTGATAAATCTGGAGCCGGTGAGCGTGGGTCTCGCG
GTATCATTGCAGCACTGGGGCCAGATGGTAAGCCCTCCCGTATCGTAGTTATCTACACGACGGGGAGTCA
GGCAACTATGGATGAACGAAATAGACAGATCGCTGAGATAGGTGCCTCACTGATTAAGCATTGGTAACTG
TCAGACCAAGTTTACTCATATATACTTTAGATTGATTTAAAACTTCATTTTTAATTTAAAAGGATCTAGG
TGAAGATCCTTTTTGATAATCTCATGACCAAAATCCCTTAACGTGAGTTTTCGTTCCACTGAGCGTCAGA
CCCCGTAGAAAAGATCAAAGGATCTTCTTGAGATCCTTTTTTTCTGCGCGTAATCTGCTGCTTGCAAACA
AAAAAACCACCGCTACCAGCGGTGGTTTGTTTGCCGGATCAAGAGCTACCAACTCTTTTTCCGAAGGTAA
CTGGCTTCAGCAGAGCGCAGATACCAAATACTGTTCTTCTAGTGTAGCCGTAGTTAGGCCACCACTTCAA
GAACTCTGTAGCACCGCCTACATACCTCGCTCTGCTAATCCTGTTACCAGTGGCTGCTGCCAGTGGCGAT
AAGTCGTGTCTTACCGGGTTGGACTCAAGACGATAGTTACCGGATAAGGCGCAGCGGTCGGGCTGAACGG
GGGGTTCGTGCACACAGCCCAGCTTGGAGCGAACGACCTACACCGAACTGAGATACCTACAGCGTGAGCT
ATGAGAAAGCGCCACGCTTCCCGAAGGGAGAAAGGCGGACAGGTATCCGGTAAGCGGCAGGGTCGGAACA
GGAGAGCGCACGAGGGAGCTTCCAGGGGGAAACGCCTGGTATCTTTATAGTCCTGTCGGGTTTCGCCACC
TCTGACTTGAGCGTCGATTTTTGTGATGCTCGTCAGGGGGGCGGAGCCTATGGAAAAACGCCAGCAACGC
GGCCTTTTTACGGTTCCTGGCCTTTTGCTGGCCTTTTGCTCACATGTTCTTTCCTGCGTTATCCCCTGAT
TCTGTGGATAACCGTATTACCGCCTTTGAGTGAGCTGATACCGCTCGCCGCAGCCGAACGACCGAGCGCA
GCGAGTCAGTGAGCGAGGAAGCGGAAGAGCGCCCAATACGCAAACCGCCTCTCCCCGCGCGTTGGCCGAT
TCATTAATGCAGCTGGCACGACAGGTTTCCCGACTGGAAAGCGGGCAGTGAGCGCAACGCAATTAATGTG
AGTTAGCTCACTCATTAGGCACCCCAGGCTTTACACTTTATGCTTCCGGCTCGTATGTTGTGTGGAATTG
TGAGCGGATAACAATTTCACACAGGAAACAGCTATGACCATGATTACGCCAGATTTAATTAAGGCCTTAA
TTAGG
Features (pLannotate 1.2.2; 18 found; start..end, strand, type, name):
    224..671     +  promoter       hSyn promoter: human synapsin I promoter; confers neuron-specific expression (Kügler et al., 2003)
    693..1409    +  CDS            EGFP: EGFP is a basic (constitutively fluorescent) green fluorescent protein published in 1996, derived from Aequorea victoria. It is reported to be a rapidly-maturing weak dimer with moderate acid sensitivity.
   1873..1903    +  misc_feature   MCS (fragment): pUC18/19 multiple cloning site
   1910..2498    +  misc_feature   WPRE: woodchuck hepatitis virus posttranscriptional regulatory element
   2499..2518    +  misc_feature   MCS (fragment): pBluescript multiple cloning site
   2547..2668    -  polyA_signal   SV40 poly(A) signal: SV40 polyadenylation signal
   2691..2759    -  CDS            large T antigen (fragment): large T antigen from SV40 (simian virus 40)
   2830..2960    +  repeat_region  AAV2 ITR (fragment): inverted terminal repeat of adeno-associated virus serotype 2 inverted
   2974..3131    +  CDS            lacZα (fragment): LacZα fragment of β-galactosidase; lacZ fragment
   3136..3564    +  rep_origin     f1 ori (sequence partly withheld): f1 bacteriophage origin of replication; arrow indicates direction of (+) strand synthesis
   3617..3721    +  promoter       AmpR promoter: bla
   3722..4582    +  CDS            AmpR: β-lactamase; bla; confers resistance to ampicillin, carbenicillin, and related antibiotics
   4753..5341    +  rep_origin     ori: high-copy-number ColE1/pMB1/pBR322/pUC origin of replication
   5524..5616    +  CDS            lacI (fragment): lac repressor; lacI; The lac repressor binds to the lac operator to inhibit transcription in E. coli. This inhibition can be relieved by adding lactose or isopropyl-β-D-thiogalactopyranoside (IPTG).
   5629..5650    +  protein_bind   CAP binding site: CAP binding activates transcription in the presence of cAMP. E. coli catabolite activator protein
   5665..5695    +  promoter       lac promoter: promoter for the E. coli lac operon
   5703..5719    +  protein_bind   lac operator: The lac repressor binds to the lac operator to inhibit transcription in E. coli. This inhibition can be relieved by adding lactose or isopropyl-β-D-thiogalactopyranoside (IPTG). lac repressor encoded by lacI
   5780..130     -  repeat_region  AAV2 ITR (fragment) (across the origin): inverted terminal repeat of adeno-associated virus serotype 2 inverted
