[The description below was written by a language model from this plasmid's Addgene catalogue record and pLannotate feature annotations shown in this document.]
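Description:
AAV-hSyn-EGFP-8X2C, also called AAV GABA mAGNET, is a 5,780 bp adeno-associated virus transfer plasmid for mammalian expression, designed to restrict reporter expression to GABAergic inhibitory neurons in rodent cortex; the depositor reports 98% selectivity. The expression cassette sits between two AAV2 inverted terminal repeats, which allow the intervening DNA to be replicated and packaged into AAV particles when helper functions are supplied. Within the ITRs, the human synapsin I promoter drives neuron-specific transcription of untagged EGFP (717 bp). A WPRE follows to enhance transcript stability and expression, and an SV40 polyadenylation signal is annotated downstream, on the reverse strand.

The associated publication describes a microRNA-based targeting strategy. The feature table leaves a stretch of roughly 460 bp unannotated between the end of EGFP and the WPRE. This is a plausible location for the "8X2C" element in the 3′ untranslated region, but the record does not define its composition or which microRNAs it responds to. In general, such designs place microRNA recognition sites in the transcript so that expression is silenced in cells containing the matching microRNAs and persists in the desired population.

The bacterial backbone carries a ColE1/pUC-type origin, an f1 origin, ampicillin resistance from β-lactamase, and residual lac and lacZα fragments. Although the annotated origin is a high-copy type, the catalogue lists the plasmid as low copy and specifies a recombination-deficient host, consistent with the instability typical of ITR-containing plasmids. The catalogue gives the insert species as mouse, whereas EGFP derives from Aequorea victoria. The depositor notes some discrepancies between their sequence and the repository's quality-control sequence, which are said not to affect function or packaging.
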