Addgene plasmid #114214: AAV-hSyn-EGFP-8X2C (AAV GABA mAGNET)
Purpose: AAV vector that targets expression to GABAergic inhibitory neurons in rodent cortex with 98% selectivity
Depositing lab: Xue Han. Depositing organization: Boston University Main Campus. Publication: A MicroRNA-Based Gene-Targeting Tool for Virally Labeling Interneurons in the Rodent Cortex. Keaveney MK, Tseng HA, Ta TL, Gritton HJ, Man HY, Han X. Cell Rep. 2018 Jul 10;24(2):294-303. doi: 10.1016/j.celrep.2018.06.049. PubMed 29996091.
Backbone
  Vector backbone: AAV
  Total vector size (bp): 5780
  Vector type: Mammalian Expression, Mouse Targeting, AAV
Growth in bacteria
  Bacterial resistance: Ampicillin, 100 μg/mL
  Growth temperature: 30°C
  Growth strain: NEB Stable
  Copy number: Low Copy
Gene/Insert
  Gene/Insert name: Enhanced Green Fluorescent Protein (alt name: EGFP)
  Species: M. musculus (mouse)
  Insert size (bp): 717
  Mutation: None
  Promoter: human synapsin (hSyn)
  Tag / fusion protein: None
  Cloning method: Restriction Enzyme; 5′ cloning site BglII (not destroyed); 3′ cloning site BamHI (not destroyed)
  Sequencing primers: 5′ NA; 3′ NA
Terms and licenses: Academic/Nonprofit Terms; Industry Terms: Not Available to Industry
Depositor comments: Please note that there are some sequence discrepancies between the Addgene quality control sequence and the author-supplied sequence. The authors have noted that the discrepancies do NOT affect plasmid function or viral packaging.
How to cite: AAV-hSyn-EGFP-8X2C (AAV GABA mAGNET) was a gift from Xue Han (Addgene plasmid # 114214 ; http://n2t.net/addgene:114214 ; RRID:Addgene_114214)
