>Addgene plasmid #114214 | AAV-hSyn-EGFP-8X2C (AAV GABA mAGNET) | addgene partial sequence | sequence record 223403 | Addgene Partial NGS Result
TGGCGTAATAGCGAAGAGGCCCGCACCGATCGCCCTTCCCAACAGTTGCGCAGCCTGAATGGCGAATGGG
[124 nt withheld, positions 71-194]
C
[91 nt withheld, positions 196-286]
A
[49 nt withheld, positions 288-336]
CCTTTGACGTTGGAGTCCACGTTCTTT
[37 nt withheld, positions 364-400]
ACCCTATCTCGGTCTATTCTTTTGATTTATAAGGGATTTTGCCGATTTCGGCCTATTGGTTAAAAAATGA
GCTGATTTAACAAAAATTTAACGCGAATTTTAACAAAATATTAACGCTTACAATTTAGGTGGCACTTTTC
GGGGAAATGTGCGCGGAACCCCTATTTGTTTATTTTTCTAAATACATTCAAATATGTATCCGCTCATGAG
ACAATAACCCTGATAAATGCTTCAATAATATTGAAAAAGGAAGAGTATGAGTATTCAACATTTCCGTGTC
GCCCTTATTCCCTTTTTTGCGGCATTTTGCCTTCCTGTTTTTGCTCACCCAGAAACGCTGGTGAAAGTAA
AAGATGCTGAAGATCAGTTGGGTGCACGAGTGGGTTACATCGAACTGGATCTCAACAGCGGTAAGATCCT
TGAGAGTTTTCGCCCCGAAGAACGTTTTCCAATGATGAGCACTTTTAAAGTTCTGCTATGTGGCGCGGTA
TTATCCCGTATTGACGCCGGGCAAGAGCAACTCGGTCGCCGCATACACTATTCTCAGAATGACTTGGTTG
AGTACTCACCAGTCACAGAAAAGCATCTTACGGATGGCATGACAGTAAGAGAATTATGCAGTGCTGCCAT
AACCATGAGTGATAACACTGCGGCCAACTTACTTCTGACAACGATCGGAGGACCGAAGGAGCTAACCGCT
TTTTTGCACAACATGGGGGATCATGTAACTCGCCTTGATCGTTGGGAACCGGAGCTGAATGAAGCCATAC
CAAACGACGAGCGTGACACCACGATGCCTGTAGCAATGGCAACAACGTTGCGCAAACTATTAACTGGCGA
ACTACTTACTCTAGCTTCCCGGCAACAATTAATAGACTGGATGGAGGCGGATAAAGTTGCAGGACCACTT
CTGCGCTCGGCCCTTCCGGCTGGCTGGTTTATTGCTGATAAATCTGGAGCCGGTGAGCGTGGGTCTCGCG
GTATCATTGCAGCACTGGGGCCAGATGGTAAGCCCTCCCGTATCGTAGTTATCTACACGACGGGGAGTCA
GGCAACTATGGATGAACGAAATAGACAGATCGCTGAGATAGGTGCCTCACTGATTAAGCATTGGTAACTG
TCAGACCAAGTTTACTCATATATACTTTAGATTGATTTAAAACTTCATTTTTAATTTAAAAGGATCTAGG
TGAAGATCCTTTTTGATAATCTCATGACCAAAATCCCTTAACGTGAGTTTTCGTTCCACTGAGCGTCAGA
CCCCGTAGAAAAGATCAAAGGATCTTCTTGAGATCCTTTTTTTCTGCGCGTAATCTGCTGCTTGCAAACA
AAAAAACCACCGCTACCAGCGGTGGTTTGTTTGCCGGATCAAGAGCTACCAACTCTTTTTCCGAAGGTAA
CTGGCTTCAGCAGAGCGCAGATACCAAATACTGTTCTTCTAGTGTAGCCGTAGTTAGGCCACCACTTCAA
GAACTCTGTAGCACCGCCTACATACCTCGCTCTGCTAATCCTGTTACCAGTGGCTGCTGCCAGTGGCGAT
AAGTCGTGTCTTACCGGGTTGGACTCAAGACGATAGTTACCGGATAAGGCGCAGCGGTCGGGCTGAACGG
GGGGTTCGTGCACACAGCCCAGCTTGGAGCGAACGACCTACACCGAACTGAGATACCTACAGCGTGAGCT
ATGAGAAAGCGCCACGCTTCCCGAAGGGAGAAAGGCGGACAGGTATCCGGTAAGCGGCAGGGTCGGAACA
GGAGAGCGCACGAGGGAGCTTCCAGGGGGAAACGCCTGGTATCTTTATAGTCCTGTCGGGTTTCGCCACC
TCTGACTTGAGCGTCGATTTTTGTGATGCTCGTCAGGGGGGCGGAGCCTATGGAAAAACGCCAGCAACGC
GGCCTTTTTACGGTTCCTGGCCTTTTGCTGGCCTTTTGCTCACATGTTCTTTCCTGCGTTATCCCCTGAT
TCTGTGGATAACCGTATTACCGCCTTTGAGTGAGCTGATACCGCTCGCCGCAGCCGAACGACCGAGCGCA
GCGAGTCAGTGAGCGAGCGAGCGCGCAGAGAGGGAGTGGCCAACTCCATCACTAGGGGTTCCTTGTAGGA
TTCATTAATGCAGCTGGCACGACAGGTTTCCCGACTGGAAAGCGGGCAGTGAGCGCAACGCAATTAATGT
GAGTTAGCTCACTCATTAGGCACCCCAGGCTTTACACTTTATGCTTCCGGCTCGTATGTTGTGTGGAATT
GTGAGCGGATAACAATTTCACACAGGAAACAGCTATGACCATGATTACGCCACTGCGCGCTCGCTCGCTC
ACTGAGGCCGCCCGGGCAAAGCCCGGGCGTCGGGCGACCTTTGGTCGCCCGGCCTCAGTGAGCGAGCGAG
CGCGCAGAGAGGGAGTGGCCAACTCCATCACTAGGGGTTCCTTGTAGTTAATGATTAACCCGCCATGCTA
CTTATCTACGTAGCCATGCTCTAGGAAGATCTGAATTCTCTAGACTGCAGAGGGCCCTGCGTATGAGTAC
AAGTGGGTTTTAGGACCAGGATGAGGCGGGGTGGGGGTGCCTACCTGACGACCGACCCCGACCCACTGGA
CAAGCACCCAACCCCCATTCCCCAAATTGCGCATCCCCTATCAGAGAGGGGGAGGGGAAACAGGATGCGG
CGAGGCGCGTGCGCACTGCCAGCTTCAGCACCGCGGACAGTGCCTTCGCCCCCGCCTGGCGGCGCGCGCC
ACCGCCGCCTCAGCACTGAAGGCGCGCTGACGTCACTCGCCGGTCCCCCGCAAACTCCCCTTCCCGGCCA
CCTTGGTCGCGTCCGCGCCGCCGCCGGCCCAGCCGGACCGCACCACGCGAGGCGCGAGATAGGGGGGCAC
GGGCGCGACCATCTGCGCTGCGGCGCCGGCGACTCAGCGCTGCCTCAGTCTGCGGTGGGCAGCGGAGGAG
TCGTGTCGTGCCTGAGAGCGCAGTCGAGAGGATCCGCCGCCACCATGGTGAGCAAGGGCGAGGAGCTGTT
CACCGGGGTGGTGCCCATCCTGGTCGAGCTGGACGGCGACGTAAACGGCCACAAGTTCAGCGTGTCCGGC
GAGGGCGAGGGCGATGCCACCTACGGCAAGCTGACCCTGAAGTTCATTTGCACCACCGGCAAGCTGCCCG
TGCCCTGGCCCACCCTCGTGACCACCCTGACCTACGGCGTGCAGTGCTTCAGCCGCTACCCCGACCACAT
GAAGCAGCACGACTTCTTCAAGTCCGCCATGCCCGAAGGCTACGTCCAGGAGCGCACCATCTTCTTCAAG
GACGACGGCAACTACAAGACCCGCGCCGAGGTGAAGTTCGAGGGCGACACCCTGGTGAACCGCATCGAGC
TGAAGGGCATCGACTTCAAGGAGGACGGCAACATCCTGGGGCACAAGCTGGAGTACAACTACAACAGCCA
CAACGTCTATATCATGGCCGACAAGCAGAAGAACGGCATCAAGGTGAACTTCAAGATCCGCCACAACATC
GAGGACGGCAGCGTGCAGCTCGCCGACCACTACCAGCAGAACACCCCCATCGGCGACGGCCCCGTGCTGC
TGCCCGACAACCACTACCTGAGCACCCAGTCCGCCCTGAGCAAAGACCCCAACGAGAAGCGCGATCACAT
GGTCCTGCTGGAGTTCGTGACCGCCGCCGGGATCACTCTCGGCATGGACGAGCTGTACAAGTAAACTAGT
GCGGCCTTAAAGAGACCGGTTCACTGTGACAGTAAAAGAGACCGGTTCACTGTGAGAATGAAAGAGACCG
GTTCACTGTGATCGGAAAAGAGACCGGTTCACTGTGAGCGGCCTTAAAGAGACCGGTTCACTGTGACAGT
AAAAGAGACCGGTTCACTGTGAGAATGAAAGAGACCGGTTCACTGTGATCGGAAAAGAGACCGGTTCACT
GTGAGCGGCCTTGAAACCCAGCAGACAATGTAGCTCAGTAGAAACCCAGCAGACAATGTAGCTGAATGGA
AACCCAGCAGACAATGTAGCTTCGGAGAAACCCAGCAGACAATGTAGCTGCGGCCTTGAAACCCAGCAGA
CAATGTAGCTCAGTAGAAACCCAGCAGACAATGTAGCTGAATGGAAACCCAGCAGACAATGTAGCTTCGG
AGAAACCCAGCAGACAATGTAGCTGCGGCCGCGACTCTAGAGTCGACCTGCAGGCATGCAAGCTTATCGA
TAATCAACCTCTGGATTACAAAATTTGTGAAAGATTGACTGGTATTCTTAACTATGTTGCTCCTTTTACG
CTATGTGGATACGCTGCTTTAATGCCTTTGTATCATGCTATTGCTTCCCGTATGGCTTTCATTTTCTCCT
CCTTGTATAAATCCTGGTTGCTGTCTCTTTATGAGGAGTTGTGGCCCGTTGTCAGGCAACGTGGCGTGGT
GTGCACTGTGTTTGCTGACGCAACCCCCACTGGTTGGGGCATTGCCACCACCTGTCAGCTCCTTTCCGGG
ACTTTCGCTTTCCCCCTCCCTATTGCCACGGCGGAACTCATCGCCGCCTGCCTTGCCCGCTGCTGGACAG
GGGCTCGGCTGTTGGGCACTGACAATTCCGTGGTGTTGTCGGGGAAATCATCGTCCTTTCCTTGGCTGCT
CGCCTGTGTTGCCACCTGGATTCTGCGCGGGACGTCCTTCTGCTACGTCCCTTCGGCCCTCAATCCAGCG
GACCTTCCTTCCCGCGGCCTGCTGCCGGCTCTGCGGCCTCTTCCGCGTCTTCGCCTTCGCCCTCAGACGA
GTCGGATCTCCCTTTGGGCCGCCTCCCCGCATCGATACCGTCGACCTCGACCCGGGCGGCCGCTTCGAGC
AGACATGATAAGATACATTGATGAGTTTGGACAAACCACAACTAGAATGCAGTGAAAAAAATGCTTTATT
TGTGAAATTTGTGATGCTATTGCTTTATTTGTAACCATTATAAGCTGCAATAAACAAGTTAACAACAACA
ATTGCATTCATTTTATGTTTCAGGTTCAGGGGGAGATGTGGGAGGTTTTTTAAAGCAAGTAAAACCTCTA
CAAATGTGGTAAAATCGATAAGGATCTTCCTAGAGCATGGCTACGTAGATAAGTAGCATGGCGGGTTAAT
CATTAACTACAAGGAACCCCTAGTGATGGAGTTGGCCACTCCCTCTCTGCGCGCTCGCTCGCTCACTGA
